Addgene plasmid #123102: pCMV 3xFLAG-GABARAPL1 G116
Purpose: Expresses 3xFLAG-GABARAPL1 G116 in mammalian cells.
Depositing lab: Robin Ketteler. Publication: Redundancy of human ATG4 protease isoforms in autophagy and LC3/GABARAP processing revealed in cells. Agrotis A, Pengo N, Burden JJ, Ketteler R. Autophagy. 2019 Jan 21. doi: 10.1080/15548627.2019.1569925. PubMed 30661429.
Backbone
  Vector backbone: pCMV-tripleFLAG-Gateway
  Backbone size w/o insert (bp): 4711
  Vector type: Mammalian Expression
Growth in bacteria
  Bacterial resistance: Ampicillin, 100 μg/mL
  Growth temperature: 37°C
  Growth strain: DH5alpha
  Copy number: High Copy
Gene/Insert
  Gene/Insert name: Gamma-aminobutyric acid receptor-associated protein-like 1
  Species: H. sapiens (human)
  Mutation: Deleted amino acid 117. Stop codon after G116
  GenBank ID: NM_031412.2
  Entrez Gene: GABARAPL1 (a.k.a. APG8-LIKE, APG8L, ATG8, ATG8B, ATG8L, GEC1)
  Promoter: CMV
  Tag / fusion protein: 3xFLAG (N terminal on backbone)
  Cloning method: Gateway Cloning
  Sequencing primers: 5′ CMVF_pCDNA3; 3′ hGH-PA-R
Terms and licenses: Academic/Nonprofit Terms; Industry Terms: Not Available to Industry
How to cite: pCMV 3xFLAG-GABARAPL1 G116 was a gift from Robin Ketteler (Addgene plasmid # 123102 ; http://n2t.net/addgene:123102 ; RRID:Addgene_123102)
