[The description below was written by a language model from this plasmid's Addgene catalogue record and pLannotate feature annotations shown in this document.]
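Description:
pCMV 3xFLAG-GABARAPL1 G116 is a mammalian expression plasmid built on the pCMV-tripleFLAG-Gateway backbone. It is used for transient expression of an N-terminally epitope-tagged form of human GABARAPL1 (also known as GEC1 or ATG8L). In E. coli it is maintained as a high-copy plasmid through a ColE1/pUC-type origin and selected with ampicillin via the β-lactamase gene. An f1 phage origin is also present, along with leftover cloning-vector elements: lacZα and lacI fragments, the lac promoter/operator, a T7 promoter and a fragment of an RSF origin. An SV40 enhancer/early promoter lies downstream of the expression cassette, but no mammalian selection marker is annotated after it, and the record lists none.

The expression unit consists of the human CMV immediate-early enhancer and promoter, a 3xFLAG tag with its enterokinase site, and the GABARAPL1 coding sequence. The insert was introduced by Gateway recombination, so it is flanked by attB1 and attB2 sites, with attB1 lying between the tag and the open reading frame. The human growth hormone polyadenylation signal terminates the transcript.

The insert lacks amino acid 117 and carries a stop codon directly after glycine 116. ATG8-family proteins are normally cleaved by ATG4 proteases to expose a C-terminal glycine needed for lipid conjugation during autophagosome formation. This truncation therefore appears to encode a pre-processed form that ends at that glycine. In line with the associated study of ATG4 isoform redundancy in LC3/GABARAP processing, the construct is suited to testing GABARAPL1 behaviour independently of the ATG4 priming step, with detection or immunoprecipitation through the FLAG epitope.
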