Features (pLannotate 1.2.2; 19 found; start..end, strand, type, name):
     21..609     -  rep_origin     ori: high-copy-number ColE1/pMB1/pBR322/pUC origin of replication
    780..1640    -  CDS            AmpR: β-lactamase; bla; confers resistance to ampicillin, carbenicillin, and related antibiotics
   1641..1745    -  promoter       AmpR promoter: bla
   1772..2200    +  rep_origin     f1 ori (sequence partly withheld): f1 bacteriophage origin of replication; arrow indicates direction of (+) strand synthesis
   2231..2385    -  CDS            lacZα (fragment): LacZα fragment of β-galactosidase; lacZ fragment
   2545..2924    +  enhancer       CMV enhancer: human cytomegalovirus immediate early enhancer
   2926..3125    +  promoter       CMV promoter: human cytomegalovirus (CMV) immediate early promoter
   3165..3230    +  CDS            3xFLAG: three tandem FLAG® epitope tags, followed by an enterokinase cleavage site
   3234..3258    +  protein_bind   attB1: mutant version of attB; recombination site for the Gateway® BP reaction BP Clonase™
   3261..3608    +  CDS            GABARAPL1: GBRL1_HUMAN - Also known as GEC1. Experimental evidence at protein level: Swiss-Prot protein existence level 1. Ubiquitin-like modifier that increases cell-surface expression of kappa-type opioid receptor through facilitating anterograde intracellular trafficking of the receptor (PubMed:16431922). Involved in formation of autophagosomal vacuoles (PubMed:20404487). While LC3s are involved in elongation of the phagophore membrane, the GABARAP/GATE-16 subfamily is essential for a later stage in autophagosome maturation (PubMed:20404487). Through its interaction with the reticulophagy receptor TEX
   3613..3637    -  protein_bind   attB2: mutant version of attB; recombination site for the Gateway® BP reaction BP Clonase™
   3655..4277    +  polyA_signal   hGH poly(A) signal: human growth hormone polyadenylation signal
   4306..4635    +  promoter       SV40 promoter: SV40 enhancer and early promoter
   4678..4696    -  promoter       T7 promoter: promoter for bacteriophage T7 RNA polymerase
   4734..4750    -  protein_bind   lac operator: The lac repressor binds to the lac operator to inhibit transcription in E. coli. This inhibition can be relieved by adding lactose or isopropyl-β-D-thiogalactopyranoside (IPTG). lac repressor encoded by lacI
   4758..4788    -  promoter       lac promoter: promoter for the E. coli lac operon
   4803..4824    -  protein_bind   CAP binding site: CAP binding activates transcription in the presence of cAMP. E. coli catabolite activator protein
   4837..4929    -  CDS            lacI (fragment): lac repressor; lacI; The lac repressor binds to the lac operator to inhibit transcription in E. coli. This inhibition can be relieved by adding lactose or isopropyl-β-D-thiogalactopyranoside (IPTG).
   4931..5064    -  rep_origin     RSF ori (fragment): Plasmids containing the RSF 1030 origin of replication can be propagated in E. coli cells that contain additional plasmids with compatible origins.
>Addgene plasmid #123102 | pCMV 3xFLAG-GABARAPL1 G116 | addgene full sequence | sequence record 243999 | Addgene NGS Result
AAGGCCGCGTTGCTGGCGTTTTTCCATAGGCTCCGCCCCCCTGACGAGCATCACAAAAATCGACGCTCAA
GTCAGAGGTGGCGAAACCCGACAGGACTATAAAGATACCAGGCGTTTCCCCCTGGAAGCTCCCTCGTGCG
CTCTCCTGTTCCGACCCTGCCGCTTACCGGATACCTGTCCGCCTTTCTCCCTTCGGGAAGCGTGGCGCTT
TCTCATAGCTCACGCTGTAGGTATCTCAGTTCGGTGTAGGTCGTTCGCTCCAAGCTGGGCTGTGTGCACG
AACCCCCCGTTCAGCCCGACCGCTGCGCCTTATCCGGTAACTATCGTCTTGAGTCCAACCCGGTAAGACA
CGACTTATCGCCACTGGCAGCAGCCACTGGTAACAGGATTAGCAGAGCGAGGTATGTAGGCGGTGCTACA
GAGTTCTTGAAGTGGTGGCCTAACTACGGCTACACTAGAAGAACAGTATTTGGTATCTGCGCTCTGCTGA
AGCCAGTTACCTTCGGAAAAAGAGTTGGTAGCTCTTGATCCGGCAAACAAACCACCGCTGGTAGCGGTGG
TTTTTTTGTTTGCAAGCAGCAGATTACGCGCAGAAAAAAAGGATCTCAAGAAGATCCTTTGATCTTTTCT
ACGGGGTCTGACGCTCAGTGGAACGAAAACTCACGTTAAGGGATTTTGGTCATGAGATTATCAAAAAGGA
TCTTCACCTAGATCCTTTTAAATTAAAAATGAAGTTTTAAATCAATCTAAAGTATATATGAGTAAACTTG
GTCTGACAGTTACCAATGCTTAATCAGTGAGGCACCTATCTCAGCGATCTGTCTATTTCGTTCATCCATA
GTTGCCTGACTCCCCGTCGTGTAGATAACTACGATACGGGAGGGCTTACCATCTGGCCCCAGTGCTGCAA
TGATACCGCGAGACCCACGCTCACCGGCTCCAGATTTATCAGCAATAAACCAGCCAGCCGGAAGGGCCGA
GCGCAGAAGTGGTCCTGCAACTTTATCCGCCTCCATCCAGTCTATTAATTGTTGCCGGGAAGCTAGAGTA
AGTAGTTCGCCAGTTAATAGTTTGCGCAACGTTGTTGCCATTGCTACAGGCATCGTGGTGTCACGCTCGT
CGTTTGGTATGGCTTCATTCAGCTCCGGTTCCCAACGATCAAGGCGAGTTACATGATCCCCCATGTTGTG
CAAAAAAGCGGTTAGCTCCTTCGGTCCTCCGATCGTTGTCAGAAGTAAGTTGGCCGCAGTGTTATCACTC
ATGGTTATGGCAGCACTGCATAATTCTCTTACTGTCATGCCATCCGTAAGATGCTTTTCTGTGACTGGTG
AGTACTCAACCAAGTCATTCTGAGAATAGTGTATGCGGCGACCGAGTTGCTCTTGCCCGGCGTCAATACG
GGATAATACCGCGCCACATAGCAGAACTTTAAAAGTGCTCATCATTGGAAAACGTTCTTCGGGGCGAAAA
CTCTCAAGGATCTTACCGCTGTTGAGATCCAGTTCGATGTAACCCACTCGTGCACCCAACTGATCTTCAG
CATCTTTTACTTTCACCAGCGTTTCTGGGTGAGCAAAAACAGGAAGGCAAAATGCCGCAAAAAAGGGAAT
AAGGGCGACACGGAAATGTTGAATACTCATACTCTTCCTTTTTCAATATTATTGAAGCATTTATCAGGGT
TATTGTCTCATGAGCGGATACATATTTGAATGTATTTAGAAAAATAAACAAATAGGGGTTCCGCGCACAT
TTCCCCGAAAAGTGCCACCTG
[124 nt withheld, positions 1772-1895]
C
[91 nt withheld, positions 1897-1987]
A
[49 nt withheld, positions 1989-2037]
CCTTTGACGTTGGAGTCCACGTTCTTT
[37 nt withheld, positions 2065-2101]
ACCCTATCTCGGTCTATTCTTTTGATTTATAAGGGATTTTGCCGATTTCGGCCTATTGGTTAAAAAATGA
GCTGATTTAACAAAAATTTAACGCGAATTTTAACAAAATATTAACGCTTACAATTTCCATTCGCCATTCA
GGCTGCGCAACTGTTGGGAAGGGCGATCGGTGCGGGCCTCTTCGCTATTACGCCAGCTGGCGAAAGGGGG
ATGTGCTGCAAGGCGATTAAGTTGGGTAACGCCAGGGTTTTCCCAGTCACGACGTTGTAAAACGACGGCC
AGTGCCAAGCTGATCTATACATTGAATCAATATTGGCAATTAGCCATATTAGTCATTGGTTATATAGCAT
AAATCAATATTGGCTATTGGCCATTGCATACGTTGTATCTATATCATAATATGTACATTTATATTGGCTC
ATGTCCAATATGACCGCCATGTTGACATTGATTATTGACTAGTTATTAATAGTAATCAATTACGGGGTCA
TTAGTTCATAGCCCATATATGGAGTTCCGCGTTACATAACTTACGGTAAATGGCCCGCCTGGCTGACCGC
CCAACGACCCCCGCCCATTGACGTCAATAATGACGTATGTTCCCATAGTAACGCCAATAGGGACTTTCCA
TTGACGTCAATGGGTGGAGTATTTACGGTAAACTGCCCACTTGGCAGTACATCAAGTGTATCATATGCCA
AGTCCGCCCCCTATTGACGTCAATGACGGTAAATGGCCCGCCTGGCATTATGCCCAGTACATGACCTTAC
GGGACTTTCCTACTTGGCAGTACATCTACGTATTAGTCATCGCTATTACCATGGTGATGCGGTTTTGGCA
GTACACCAATGGGCGTGGATAGCGGTTTGACTCACGGGGATTTCCAAGTCTCCACCCCATTGACGTCAAT
GGGAGTTTGTTTTGGCACCAAAATCAACGGGACTTTCCAAAATGTCGTAATAACCCCGCCCCGTTGACGC
AAATGGGCGGTAGGCGTGTACGGTGGGAGGTCTATATAAGCAGAGCTCGTTTAGTGAACCGTCAGAATTG
ATCTGGTACCATGGACTACAAAGACCATGACGGTGATTATAAAGATCATGACATCGATTACAAGGATGAC
GATGACAAGCTTACAAGTTTGTACAAAAAAGCAGGCTTAATGAAGTTCCAGTACAAGGAGGACCATCCCT
TTGAGTATCGGAAAAAGGAAGGAGAAAAGATCCGGAAGAAATATCCGGACAGGGTCCCCGTGATTGTAGA
GAAGGCTCCAAAAGCCAGGGTGCCTGATCTGGACAAGAGGAAGTACCTAGTGCCCTCTGACCTTACTGTT
GGCCAGTTCTACTTCTTAATCCGGAAGAGAATCCACCTGAGACCTGAGGACGCCTTATTCTTCTTTGTCA
ACAACACCATCCCTCCCACCAGTGCTACCATGGGCCAACTGTATGAGGACAATCATGAGGAAGACTATTT
TCTGTATGTGGCCTACAGTGATGAGAGTGTCTATGGGTAATACCCAGCTTTCTTGTACAAAGTGGTGTGA
TCTAGAGGATCCCGGGTGGCATCCCTGTGACCCCTCCCCAGTGCCTCTCCTGGCCCTGGAAGTTGCCACT
CCAGTGCCCACCAGCCTTGTCCTAATAAAATTAAGTTGCATCATTTTGTCTGACTAGGTGTCCTTCTATA
ATATTATGGGGTGGAGGGGGGTGGTATGGAGCAAGGGGCAAGTTGGGAAGACAACCTGTAGGGCCTGCGG
GGTCTATTGGGAACCAAGCTGGAGTGCAGTGGCACAATCTTGGCTCACTGCAATCTCCGCCTCCTGGGTT
CAAGCGATTCTCCTGCCTCAGCCTCCCGAGTTGTTGGGATTCCAGGCATGCATGACCAGGCTCAGCTAAT
TTTTGTTTTTTTGGTAGAGACGGGGTTTCACCATATTGGCCAGGCTGGTCTCCAACTCCTAATCTCAGGT
GATCTACCCACCTTGGCCTCCCAAATTGCTGGGATTACAGGCGTGAACCACTGCTCCCTTCCCTGTCCTT
CTGATTTTAAAATAACTATACCAGCAGGAGGACGTCCAGACACAGCATAGGCTACCTGGCCATGCCCAAC
CGGTGGGACATTTGAGTTGCTTGCTTGGCACTGTCCTCTCATGCGTTGGGTCCACTCAGTAGATGCCTGT
TGAATTGGGTACGCGGCCAGCTTGGCTGTGGAATGTGTGTCAGTTAGGGTGTGGAAAGTCCCCAGGCTCC
CCAGCAGGCAGAAGTATGCAAAGCATGCATCTCAATTAGTCAGCAACCAGGTGTGGAAAGTCCCCAGGCT
CCCCAGCAGGCAGAAGTATGCAAAGCATGCATCTCAATTAGTCAGCAACCATAGTCCCGCCCCTAACTCC
GCCCATCCCGCCCCTAACTCCGCCCAGTTCCGCCCATTCTCCGCCCCATGGCTGACTAATTTTTTTTATT
TATGCAGAGGCCGAGGCCGCCTCGGCCTCTGAGCTATTCCAGAAGTAGTGAGGAGGCTTTTTTGGAGGCC
TAGGCTTTTGCAAAAAGCTCCTCGATCGAGGAACTGAAAAACCAGAAAGTTAATTCCCTATAGTGAGTCG
TATTAAATTCGTAATCATGTCATAGCTGTTTCCTGTGTGAAATTGTTATCCGCTCACAATTCCACACAAC
ATACGAGCCGGAAGCATAAAGTGTAAAGCCTGGGGTGCCTAATGAGCGAGCTAACTCACATTAATTGCGT
TGCGCTCACTGCCCGCTTTCCAGTCGGGAAACCTGTCGTGCCAGCTGCATTAATGAATCGGCCAACGCGC
GGGGAGAGGCGGTTTGCGTATTGGGCGCTCTTCCGCTTCCTCGCTCACTGACTCGCTGCGCTCGGTCGTT
CGGCTGCGGCGAGCGGTATCAGCTCACTCAAAGGCGGTAATACGGTTATCCACAGAATCAGGGGATAACG
CAGGAAAGAACATGTGAGCAAAAGGCCAGCAAAAGGCCAGGAACCGTAAA
